>Addgene plasmid #163201 | Q2LWG4 | addgene full sequence | sequence record 354275 | Addgene NGS Result
TAATACGACTCACTATAGGGGAATTGTGAGCGGATAACAATTCCCCTCTAGAAATAATTTTGTTTAACTT
TAAGAAGGAGATATACATATGCCAGACGGTCATAGAAGAGAGACCGGTTACGGAGTTATGAAAATGGAGA
ACATTACGCAAGAACTCGCTGAAATTGTTGGTAAAACCTACGTATCCTGGCAGGCCGAGGAAAGGTGGTT
CTATGGTAGGGATTCTGGGCTGATGCCTGCACATCAACCAGATTATGTTGTCTTACCAAGAACCGTCGAG
GAAATTCAGGCTATTGTGAGATTTGCTGGACGTGAGGACATACCTGTCGTGCCCATGGGTGCCGGAATGT
CTCTAAGCGGATTGGTTATTCCCCAAAAGGGTGGTATTGTTGTGGATATGAAGCGTATGGACCGAATTTT
GAAGGTTAATGAAACTGCCAGATATGCTGTTGTGGAAGGCGGGACTTCCACAGGCGCATTGCATGCCCAC
CTTAACCGATATTACCCCAGATTACGTTTTAGTATTCCTGACTCCCCAGCAACAACGACGATTGCTGCTA
ATGTCATGATTCACGGCCAGGGTAGACTGACTCAACAATATGGATTTAACAGCGATATGGTGTCAGGCCT
TGAGGTTGTGTTACCGTCAGGTGAACTTTGCAGAATCGGTTCCTGTGCATTATCAGATGACTGGTTTTCC
AAAGGTCCACCCTTGCCTGATCTTTCTGGTCTATTCCTGGGTTGGTTTGGAGCTACAGGTATCTTGACTA
AGGTTGGCTTGAAGCTATACCCTCGTAAGAAAATGCGTGATGTAGAGATTTTCATCACTGATAGCCCAGA
TTTCGTACCTGGAATACTATATGAAATTACACATACAGAGATGGCCGAAGACATCAACATCTTTGCTCAA
CCTCTACCTCTTATCTTCAAAGACAATCACCATATTGTAGTGTACTTCACTGGTGAGGATCTTGAGGAAC
TAGACTTTAAGAAGAAGAAAATCTTTCACGCTCTAGACGGGTTCATAAGGAATAAAGACGGTGGATTCAT
GACGATAGGAGAAGGTATGAGAAAGACCCTATTGGATATGCCCCAGAGAAGTGCTACTACATTTGCAGAC
GTTACAAGAGGCGGCGGGTTTGAGTATTCCGGTCCAATTATTCCGATTGATCGTTACCCTCAATGTTCTC
GTAAATTAGACGAACTGGCCGTTAAATACGATCTGAAATACCATGCTACTGCTAGGGTTATAGGTAGAGG
TCATGCCATGATGTTCGCCTTCTCCTTCACGTTTAACAGGGCAGACGTTGATATGATGGAGCGTACTAGG
AAAGCTCTGCATGAAGCTTCAGAATACGCCTTATCAATAGGTGGACTTTTCTGGAAACCAACACTCGACG
AGCAGAGAATTGCTCTTGCTAAGATGGACCCCCAAACTGCTAAACTAATGAAAATGATCAAGGAGAACTT
GGATCCACAGGGAATAATGAATCCTGGTAACTGGGAAGTTGCTGAGGCTGCTGCTCTTGAGCACCACCAT
CACCACCACCACCACCACCACTGAGATCCGGCTGCTAACAAAGCCCGAAAGGAAGCTGAGTTGGCTGCTG
CCACCGCTGAGCAATAACTAGCATAACCCCTTGGGGCCTCTAAACGGGTCTTGAGGGGTTTTTTGCTGAA
AGGAGGAACTATATCCGGATTGGCGAATGGG
[124 nt withheld, positions 1712-1835]
C
[91 nt withheld, positions 1837-1927]
A
[49 nt withheld, positions 1929-1977]
CCTTTGACGTTGGAGTCCACGTTCTTT
[37 nt withheld, positions 2005-2041]
ACCCTATCTCGGTCTATTCTTTTGATTTATAAGGGATTTTGCCGATTTCGGCCTATTGGTTAAAAAATGA
GCTGATTTAACAAAAATTTAACGCGAATTTTAACAAAATATTAACGCTTACAATTTAGGTGGCACTTTTC
GGGGAAATGTGCGCGGAACCCCTATTTGTTTATTTTTCTAAATACATTCAAATATGTATCCGCTCATGAG
ACAATAACCCTGATAAATGCTTCAATAATATTGAAAAAGGAAGAGTATGAGTATTCAACATTTCCGTGTC
GCCCTTATTCCCTTTTTTGCGGCATTTTGCCTTCCTGTTTTTGCTCACCCAGAAACGCTGGTGAAAGTAA
AAGATGCTGAAGATCAGTTGGGTGCACGAGTGGGTTACATCGAACTGGATCTCAACAGCGGTAAGATCCT
TGAGAGTTTTCGCCCCGAAGAACGTTTTCCAATGATGAGCACTTTTAAAGTTCTGCTATGTGGCGCGGTA
TTATCCCGTATTGACGCCGGGCAAGAGCAACTCGGTCGCCGCATACACTATTCTCAGAATGACTTGGTTG
AGTACTCACCAGTCACAGAAAAGCATCTTACGGATGGCATGACAGTAAGAGAATTATGCAGTGCTGCCAT
AACCATGAGTGATAACACTGCGGCCAACTTACTTCTGACAACGATCGGAGGACCGAAGGAGCTAACCGCT
TTTTTGCACAACATGGGGGATCATGTAACTCGCCTTGATCGTTGGGAACCGGAGCTGAATGAAGCCATAC
CAAACGACGAGCGTGACACCACGATGCCTGCAGCAATGGCAACAACGTTGCGCAAACTATTAACTGGCGA
ACTACTTACTCTAGCTTCCCGGCAACAATTAATAGACTGGATGGAGGCGGATAAAGTTGCAGGACCACTT
CTGCGCTCGGCCCTTCCGGCTGGCTGGTTTATTGCTGATAAATCTGGAGCCGGTGAGCGTGGGTCTCGCG
GTATCATTGCAGCACTGGGGCCAGATGGTAAGCCCTCCCGTATCGTAGTTATCTACACGACGGGGAGTCA
GGCAACTATGGATGAACGAAATAGACAGATCGCTGAGATAGGTGCCTCACTGATTAAGCATTGGTAACTG
TCAGACCAAGTTTACTCATATATACTTTAGATTGATTTAAAACTTCATTTTTAATTTAAAAGGATCTAGG
TGAAGATCCTTTTTGATAATCTCATGACCAAAATCCCTTAACGTGAGTTTTCGTTCCACTGAGCGTCAGA
CCCCGTAGAAAAGATCAAAGGATCTTCTTGAGATCCTTTTTTTCTGCGCGTAATCTGCTGCTTGCAAACA
AAAAAACCACCGCTACCAGCGGTGGTTTGTTTGCCGGATCAAGAGCTACCAACTCTTTTTCCGAAGGTAA
CTGGCTTCAGCAGAGCGCAGATACCAAATACTGTCCTTCTAGTGTAGCCGTAGTTAGGCCACCACTTCAA
GAACTCTGTAGCACCGCCTACATACCTCGCTCTGCTAATCCTGTTACCAGTGGCTGCTGCCAGTGGCGAT
AAGTCGTGTCTTACCGGGTTGGACTCAAGACGATAGTTACCGGATAAGGCGCAGCGGTCGGGCTGAACGG
GGGGTTCGTGCACACAGCCCAGCTTGGAGCGAACGACCTACACCGAACTGAGATACCTACAGCGTGAGCT
ATGAGAAAGCGCCACGCTTCCCGAAGGGAGAAAGGCGGACAGGTATCCGGTAAGCGGCAGGGTCGGAACA
GGAGAGCGCACGAGGGAGCTTCCAGGGGGAAACGCCTGGTATCTTTATAGTCCTGTCGGGTTTCGCCACC
TCTGACTTGAGCGTCGATTTTTGTGATGCTCGTCAGGGGGGCGGAGCCTATGGAAAAACGCCAGCAACGC
GGCCTTTTTACGGTTCCTGGCCTTTTGCTGGCCTTTTGCTCACATGTTCTTTCCTGCGTTATCCCCTGAT
TCTGTGGATAACCGTATTACCGCCTTTGAGTGAGCTGATACCGCTCGCCGCAGCCGAACGACCGAGCGCA
GCGAGTCAGTGAGCGAGGAAGCGGAAGAGCGCCTGATGCGGTATTTTCTCCTTACGCATCTGTGCGGTAT
TTCACACCGCAATGGTGCACTCTCAGTACAATCTGCTCTGATGCCGCATAGTTAAGCCAGTATACACTCC
GCTATCGCTACGTGACTGGGTCATGGCTGCGCCCCGACACCCGCCAACACCCGCTGACGCGCCCTGACGG
GCTTGTCTGCTCCCGGCATCCGCTTACAGACAAGCTGTGACCGTCTCCGGGAGCTGCATGTGTCAGAGGT
TTTCACCGTCATCACCGAAACGCGCGAGGCAGCTGCGGTAAAGCTCATCAGCGTGGTCGTGAAGCGATTC
ACAGATGTCTGCCTGTTCATCCGCGTCCAGCTCGTTGAGTTTCTCCAGAAGCGTTAATGTCTGGCTTCTG
ATAAAGCGGGCCATGTTAAGGGCGGTTTTTTCCTGTTTGGTCACTGATGCCTCCGTGTAAGGGGGATTTC
TGTTCATGGGGGTAATGATACCGATGAAACGAGAGAGGATGCTCACGATACGGGTTACTGATGATGAACA
TGCCCGGTTACTGGAACGTTGTGAGGGTAAACAACTGGCGGTATGGATGCGGCGGGACCAGAGAAAAATC
ACTCAGGGTCAATGCCAGCGCTTCGTTAATACAGATGTAGGTGTTCCACAGGGTAGCCAGCAGCATCCTG
CGATGCAGATCCGGAACATAATGGTGCAGGGCGCTGACTTCCGCGTTTCCAGACTTTACGAAACACGGAA
ACCGAAGACCATTCATGTTGTTGCTCAGGTCGCAGACGTTTTGCAGCAGCAGTCGCTTCACGTTCGCTCG
CGTATCGGTGATTCATTCTGCTAACCAGTAAGGCAACCCCGCCAGCCTAGCCGGGTCCTCAACGACAGGA
GCACGATCATGCGCACCCGTGGGGCCGCCATGCCGGCGATAATGGCCTGCTTCTCGCCGAAACGTTTGGT
GGCGGGACCAGTGACGAAGGCTTGAGCGAGGGCGTGCAAGATTCCGAATACCGCAAGCGACAGGCCGATC
ATCGTCGCGCTCCAGCGAAAGCGGTCCTCGCCGAAAATGACCCAGAGCGCTGCCGGCACCTGTCCTACGA
GTTGCATGATAAAGAAGACAGTCATAAGTGCGGCGACGATAGTCATGCCCCGCGCCCACCGGAAGGAGCT
GACTGGGTTGAAGGCTCTCAAGGGCATCGGTCGAGATCCCGGTGCCTAATGAGTGAGCTAACTTACATTA
ATTGCGTTGCGCTCACTGCCCGCTTTCCAGTCGGGAAACCTGTCGTGCCAGCTGCATTAATGAATCGGCC
AACGCGCGGGGAGAGGCGGTTTGCGTATTGGGCGCCAGGGTGGTTTTTCTTTTCACCAGTGAGACGGGCA
ACAGCTGATTGCCCTTCACCGCCTGGCCCTGAGAGAGTTGCAGCAAGCGGTCCACGCTGGTTTGCCCCAG
CAGGCGAAAATCCTGTTTGATGGTGGTTAACGGCGGGATATAACATGAGCTGTCTTCGGTATCATCGTAT
CCCACTACCGAGATATCCGCACCAACGCGCAGCCCGGACTCGGTAATGGCGCGCATTGCGCCCAGCGCCA
TCTGATCGTTGGCAACCAGCATCGCAGTGGGAACGATGCCCTCATTCAGCATTTGCATGGTTTGTTGAAA
ACCGGACATGGCACTCCAGTCGCCTTCCCGTTCCGCTATCGGCTGAATTTGATTGCGAGTGAGATATTTA
TGCCAGCCAGCCAGACGCAGACGCGCCGAGACAGAACTTAATGGGCCCGCTAACAGCGCGATTTGCTGGT
GACCCAATGCGACCAGATGCTCCACTCCCAGTCGCGTACCGTCTTCATGGGAGAAAATAATACTGTTGAT
GGGTGTCTGGTCAGAGACATCAAGAAATAACGCCGGAACATTAGTGCAGGCAGCTTCCACAGCAATGGCA
TCCTGGTCATCCAGCGGATAGTTAATGATCAGCCCACTGACGCGTTGCGCGAGAAGATTGTGCACCGCCG
CTTTACAGGCTTCGACGCCGCTTCGTTCTACCATCGACACCACCACGCTGGCACCCAGTTGATCGGCGCG
AGATTTAATCGCCGCGACAATTTGCGACGGCGCGTGCAGGGCCAGACTGGAGGTGGCAACGCCAATCAGC
AACGACTGTTTGCCCGCCAGTTGTTGTGCCACGCGGTTGGGAATGTAATTCAGCTCCGCCATCGCCGCTT
CCACTTTTTCCCGCGTTTTCGCAGAAACGTGGCTGGCCTGGTTCACCACGCGGGAAACGGTCTGATAAGA
GACACCGGCATACTCTGCGACATCGTATAACGTTACTGGTTTCACATTCACCACCCTGAATTGACTCTCT
TCCGGGCGCTATCATGCCATACCGCGAAAGGTTTTGCGCCATTCGATGGTGTCCGGGATCTCGACGCTCT
CCCTTATGCGACTCCTGCATTAGGAAGCAGCCCAGTAGTAGGTTGAGGCCGTTGAGCACCGCCGCCGCAA
GGAATGGTGCATGCAAGGAGATGGCGCCCAACAGTCCCCCGGCCACGGGGCCTGCCACCATACCCACGCC
GAAACAAGCGCTCATGAGCCCGAAGTGGCGAGCCCGATCTTCCCCATCGGTGATGTCGGCGATATAGGCG
CCAGCAACCGCACCTGTGGCGCCGGTGATGCCGGCCACGATGCGTCCGGCGTAGAGGATCGAGATCTCGA
TCCCGCGAAAT
Features (pLannotate 1.2.2; 18 found; start..end, strand, type, name):
      1..19      +  promoter       T7 promoter: promoter for bacteriophage T7 RNA polymerase
     20..44      +  protein_bind   lac operator: The lac repressor binds to the lac operator to inhibit transcription in E. coli. This inhibition can be relieved by adding lactose or isopropyl-β-D-thiogalactopyranoside (IPTG). lac repressor encoded by lacI
     59..81      +  RBS            RBS: efficient ribosome binding site from bacteriophage T7 gene 10 (Olins and Rangwala, 1989)
   1532..1558    +  CDS            9xHis: 9xHis affinity tag
   1571..1620    +  CDS            SET1 (fragment): solubility-enhancement tag derived from T7 phage gene 10B
   1628..1675    +  terminator     T7 terminator: transcription terminator for bacteriophage T7 RNA polymerase
   1712..2140    +  rep_origin     f1 ori (sequence partly withheld): f1 bacteriophage origin of replication; arrow indicates direction of (+) strand synthesis
   2193..2297    +  promoter       AmpR promoter: bla
   2298..3158    +  CDS            AmpR: β-lactamase; bla; confers resistance to ampicillin, carbenicillin, and related antibiotics
   3329..3917    +  rep_origin     ori: high-copy-number ColE1/pMB1/pBR322/pUC origin of replication
   4103..4242    -  misc_feature   bom: basis of mobility region from pBR322
   4344..4535    -  CDS            rop: Rop protein, which maintains plasmids at low copy number; rop
   4552..4932    +  CDS            YPB1_ECOLX: Protein predicted: Swiss-Prot protein existence level 4. From Escherichia coli.
   5004..5295    -  CDS            TcR (fragment): tetracycline efflux protein; tet; confers resistance to tetracycline
   5310..5331    -  protein_bind   CAP binding site: CAP binding activates transcription in the presence of cAMP. E. coli catabolite activator protein
   5344..6426    -  CDS            lacI: lac repressor; lacI; The lac repressor binds to the lac operator to inhibit transcription in E. coli. This inhibition can be relieved by adding lactose or isopropyl-β-D-thiogalactopyranoside (IPTG).
   6427..6504    -  promoter       lacI promoter: lacI
   6512..6791    -  CDS            TcR (fragment): tetracycline efflux protein; tet; confers resistance to tetracycline
