[The description below was written by a language model from this plasmid's Addgene catalogue record and pLannotate feature annotations shown in this document.]
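Description:
Q2LWG4 is a bacterial expression plasmid built on the pET21a(+) backbone for inducible production in E. coli of the protein with UniProt identifier Q2LWG4, a flavoprotein oxidoreductase from Syntrophus aciditrophicus. The sequenced plasmid is 6,812 nt and carries a ColE1/pMB1-type origin together with the bom site and the rop gene. The catalogue lists it as high copy, although rop normally moderates copy number in pBR322-derived vectors. An f1 origin is also present, allowing single-stranded DNA production with helper phage. Selection is by ampicillin through the bla (AmpR) gene and its own promoter. The short tetracycline-resistance fragments and a predicted E. coli ORF in the annotation are non-functional remnants of the pBR322 lineage.

The expression cassette follows the standard pET layout: a T7 promoter immediately followed by a lac operator, the strong T7 gene 10 ribosome binding site, the coding region, and a T7 terminator. The plasmid-borne lacI gene supplies repressor that keeps the cassette silent until IPTG or lactose is added, and transcription requires a host that provides T7 RNA polymerase. The insert itself was not annotated by the feature caller but presumably occupies the unannotated stretch between the RBS and the histidine tag. The catalogue records an N-terminal T7 tag and a C-terminal 10xHis tag. The feature table detects a 9xHis match at the 3′ end and does not annotate the T7 tag, and the short SET1 fragment just upstream of the terminator is likely a match to phage-derived backbone sequence. The His tag supports metal-affinity purification. The plasmid belongs to a study that tested enzyme functional annotations in the EC 1.1.3.15 class.
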