Addgene plasmid #163201: Q2LWG4
Purpose: Inducible expression of UniProt identifier Q2LWG4
Depositing lab: Martin Engqvist. Depositing organization: Chalmers University of Technology. Publication: Experimental and computational investigation of enzyme functional annotations uncovers misannotation in the EC 1.1.3.15 enzyme class. Rembeza E, Engqvist MKM. PLoS Comput Biol. 2021 Sep 23;17(9):e1009446. doi: 10.1371/journal.pcbi.1009446. eCollection 2021 Sep. PubMed 34555022.
Backbone
  Vector backbone: pET21a(+)
  Vector type: Bacterial Expression
Growth in bacteria
  Bacterial resistance: Ampicillin, 100 μg/mL
  Growth temperature: 37°C
  Growth strain: DH5alpha
  Copy number: High Copy
Gene/Insert
  Gene/Insert name: Q2LWG4 (alt name: flavoprotein oxidoreductase)
  Species: Syntrophus aciditrophicus
  Promoter: T7
  Tag / fusion protein: T7 (N terminal on backbone); 10xHis (C terminal on backbone)
  Cloning method: Unknown
  Sequencing primers: 5′ T7; 3′ T7-term
Terms and licenses: Academic/Nonprofit Terms; Industry Terms: Not Available to Industry
Depositor comments: Insert name is a UniProt identifier
How to cite: Q2LWG4 was a gift from Martin Engqvist (Addgene plasmid # 163201 ; http://n2t.net/addgene:163201 ; RRID:Addgene_163201)
