>Addgene plasmid #163201 | Q2LWG4 | depositor partial sequence | sequence record 316276 | insert gene sequence
ATGCCAGACGGTCATAGAAGAGAGACCGGTTACGGAGTTATGAAAATGGAGAACATTACGCAAGAACTCG
CTGAAATTGTTGGTAAAACCTACGTATCCTGGCAGGCCGAGGAAAGGTGGTTCTATGGTAGGGATTCTGG
GCTGATGCCTGCACATCAACCAGATTATGTTGTCTTACCAAGAACCGTCGAGGAAATTCAGGCTATTGTG
AGATTTGCTGGACGTGAGGACATACCTGTCGTGCCCATGGGTGCCGGAATGTCTCTAAGCGGATTGGTTA
TTCCCCAAAAGGGTGGTATTGTTGTGGATATGAAGCGTATGGACCGAATTTTGAAGGTTAATGAAACTGC
CAGATATGCTGTTGTGGAAGGCGGGACTTCCACAGGCGCATTGCATGCCCACCTTAACCGATATTACCCC
AGATTACGTTTTAGTATTCCTGACTCCCCAGCAACAACGACGATTGCTGCTAATGTCATGATTCACGGCC
AGGGTAGACTGACTCAACAATATGGATTTAACAGCGATATGGTGTCAGGCCTTGAGGTTGTGTTACCGTC
AGGTGAACTTTGCAGAATCGGTTCCTGTGCATTATCAGATGACTGGTTTTCCAAAGGTCCACCCTTGCCT
GATCTTTCTGGTCTATTCCTGGGTTGGTTTGGAGCTACAGGTATCTTGACTAAGGTTGGCTTGAAGCTAT
ACCCTCGTAAGAAAATGCGTGATGTAGAGATTTTCATCACTGATAGCCCAGATTTCGTACCTGGAATACT
ATATGAAATTACACATACAGAGATGGCCGAAGACATCAACATCTTTGCTCAACCTCTACCTCTTATCTTC
AAAGACAATCACCATATTGTAGTGTACTTCACTGGTGAGGATCTTGAGGAACTAGACTTTAAGAAGAAGA
AAATCTTTCACGCTCTAGACGGGTTCATAAGGAATAAAGACGGTGGATTCATGACGATAGGAGAAGGTAT
GAGAAAGACCCTATTGGATATGCCCCAGAGAAGTGCTACTACATTTGCAGACGTTACAAGAGGCGGCGGG
TTTGAGTATTCCGGTCCAATTATTCCGATTGATCGTTACCCTCAATGTTCTCGTAAATTAGACGAACTGG
CCGTTAAATACGATCTGAAATACCATGCTACTGCTAGGGTTATAGGTAGAGGTCATGCCATGATGTTCGC
CTTCTCCTTCACGTTTAACAGGGCAGACGTTGATATGATGGAGCGTACTAGGAAAGCTCTGCATGAAGCT
TCAGAATACGCCTTATCAATAGGTGGACTTTTCTGGAAACCAACACTCGACGAGCAGAGAATTGCTCTTG
CTAAGATGGACCCCCAAACTGCTAAACTAATGAAAATGATCAAGGAGAACTTGGATCCACAGGGAATAAT
GAATCCTGGTAACTGGGAAGTTGCTGAGGCTGCTGCTCTTGAGCACCACCATCAC
